Addgene plasmid #103917: DLG1_PDZ_3
Purpose: Protein expression and purification of DLG1 PDZ3 domain
Depositing lab: Sachdev Sidhu. Depositing organization: University of Toronto. Publication: A specificity map for the PDZ domain family. Tonikian R, Zhang Y, Sazinsky SL, Currell B, Yeh JH, Reva B, Held HA, Appleton BA, Evangelista M, Wu Y, Xin X, Chan AC, Seshagiri S, Lasky LA, Sander C, Boone C, Bader GD, Sidhu SS. PLoS Biol. 2008 Sep 30;6(9):e239. doi: 10.1371/journal.pbio.0060239. PubMed 18828675.
Backbone
  Vector backbone: pGEX-6P-1
  Backbone size w/o insert (bp): 4984
  Vector type: Bacterial Expression
Growth in bacteria
  Bacterial resistance: Ampicillin, 100 μg/mL
  Growth temperature: 37°C
  Growth strain: DH5alpha
  Copy number: Unknown
Gene/Insert
  Gene/Insert name: DLG1 (alt name: DLG1 PDZ3)
  Species: H. sapiens (human)
  Entrez Gene: DLG1 (a.k.a. DLGH1, SAP-97, SAP97, hdlg)
  Promoter: tac
  Tag / fusion protein: GST (N terminal on backbone)
  Cloning method: Restriction Enzyme; 5′ cloning site unknown (unknown if destroyed); 3′ cloning site unknown (unknown if destroyed)
  Sequencing primers: 5′ pGEX Fwd
Terms and licenses: Academic/Nonprofit Terms; Industry Terms: Not Available to Industry
How to cite: DLG1_PDZ_3 was a gift from Sachdev Sidhu (Addgene plasmid # 103917 ; http://n2t.net/addgene:103917 ; RRID:Addgene_103917)
