[The description below was written by a language model from this plasmid's Addgene catalogue record and pLannotate feature annotations shown in this document.]
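Description:
DLG1_PDZ_3 is a bacterial expression plasmid built on the pGEX-6P-1 backbone for producing and purifying the third PDZ domain of human DLG1 (also known as SAP97 or hDlg) as a glutathione S-transferase fusion. The sequenced record is 5,307 nt. It is maintained in E. coli through a ColE1/pMB1-type origin of replication and selected with ampicillin via the β-lactamase gene and its own promoter. Short fragments of rop and of the pBR322 bom region are annotated as backbone remnants, along with a lac promoter/lacZα segment and a small yciV fragment that have no evident role in expression.

The expression cassette starts with the hybrid tac promoter followed by a lac operator, and the plasmid carries its own lacI gene. Transcription is therefore repressed until lactose or IPTG is added. Downstream lies the Schistosoma japonicum GST coding sequence, which supplies the N-terminal tag from the backbone and allows affinity capture on glutathione resin. It is followed by an insert of roughly 345 nt. The automated annotation labels this insert as a fragment of DLG4 (PSD-95) rather than DLG1. These are paralogous proteins, so the label may simply reflect a best match to a closely related domain, but the feature table alone cannot confirm the insert's identity and the catalogue assignment to DLG1 PDZ3 is the stated one. The cloning sites used are not recorded, and the table does not annotate any protease cleavage site in the short gap between GST and the insert. The stated purpose is recombinant expression and purification of the isolated PDZ domain, and the associated study mapped binding specificity across the PDZ domain family.
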