Features (pLannotate 1.2.2; 17 found; start..end, strand, type, name):
      1..29      +  promoter       tac promoter: strong E. coli promoter; hybrid between the trp and lac UV5 promoters
     37..53      +  protein_bind   lac operator: The lac repressor binds to the lac operator to inhibit transcription in E. coli. This inhibition can be relieved by adding lactose or isopropyl-β-D-thiogalactopyranoside (IPTG). lac repressor encoded by lacI
     76..729     +  CDS            GST26_SCHJA: Experimental evidence at protein level: Swiss-Prot protein existence level 1. GST isoenzymes appear to play a central role in the parasite detoxification system. Other functions are also suspected including a role in increasing the solubility of haematin in the parasite gut. From Schistosoma japonicum (Blood fluke).
    757..1101    +  CDS            DLG4 (fragment): DLG4_HUMAN - Also known as PSD95. Experimental evidence at protein level: Swiss-Prot protein existence level 1. Postsynaptic scaffolding protein that plays a critical role in synaptogenesis and synaptic plasticity by providing a platform for the postsynaptic clustering of crucial synaptic proteins. Interacts with the cytoplasmic tail of NMDA receptor subunits and shaker-type potassium channels. Required for synaptic plasticity associated with NMDA receptor signaling. Overexpression or depletion of DLG4 changes the ratio of excitatory to inhibitory synapses in hippocampal neurons. May reduce th
   1142..1181    +  CDS            rop (fragment): Rop protein, which maintains plasmids at low copy number; rop
   1283..1323    +  misc_feature   bom (fragment): basis of mobility region from pBR322
   1428..1532    +  promoter       AmpR promoter: bla
   1533..2393    +  CDS            AmpR: β-lactamase; bla; confers resistance to ampicillin, carbenicillin, and related antibiotics
   2564..3152    +  rep_origin     ori: high-copy-number ColE1/pMB1/pBR322/pUC origin of replication
   3338..3389    -  misc_feature   bom (fragment): basis of mobility region from pBR322
   3396..3473    +  promoter       lacI promoter: lacI
   3474..4556    +  CDS            lacI: lac repressor; lacI; The lac repressor binds to the lac operator to inhibit transcription in E. coli. This inhibition can be relieved by adding lactose or isopropyl-β-D-thiogalactopyranoside (IPTG).
   4569..4590    +  protein_bind   CAP binding site: CAP binding activates transcription in the presence of cAMP. E. coli catabolite activator protein
   4605..4635    +  promoter       lac promoter: promoter for the E. coli lac operon
   4643..4659    +  protein_bind   lac operator: The lac repressor binds to the lac operator to inhibit transcription in E. coli. This inhibition can be relieved by adding lactose or isopropyl-β-D-thiogalactopyranoside (IPTG). lac repressor encoded by lacI
   4679..4852    +  CDS            lacZα: LacZα fragment of β-galactosidase; lacZ fragment
   5116..5232    -  CDS            yciV (fragment): RNAAM_ECOLI - Also known as trpH From Escherichia coli (strain K12).
>Addgene plasmid #103917 | DLG1_PDZ_3 | addgene full sequence | sequence record 199980 | Addgene NGS Result
TTGACAATTAATCATCGGCTCGTATAATGTGTGGAATTGTGAGCGGATAACAATTTCACACAGGAAACAG
TATTCATGTCCCCTATACTAGGTTATTGGAAAATTAAGGGCCTTGTGCAACCCACTCGACTTCTTTTGGA
ATATCTTGAAGAAAAATATGAAGAGCATTTGTATGAGCGCGATGAAGGTGATAAATGGCGAAACAAAAAG
TTTGAATTGGGTTTGGAGTTTCCCAATCTTCCTTATTATATTGATGGTGATGTTAAATTAACACAGTCTA
TGGCCATCATACGTTATATAGCTGACAAGCACAACATGTTGGGTGGTTGTCCAAAAGAGCGTGCAGAGAT
TTCAATGCTTGAAGGAGCGGTTTTGGATATTAGATACGGTGTTTCGAGAATTGCATATAGTAAAGACTTT
GAAACTCTCAAAGTTGATTTTCTTAGCAAGCTACCTGAAATGCTGAAAATGTTCGAAGATCGTTTATGTC
ATAAAACATATTTAAATGGTGATCATGTAACCCATCCTGACTTCATGTTGTATGACGCTCTTGATGTTGT
TTTATACATGGACCCAATGTGCCTGGATGCGTTCCCAAAATTAGTTTGTTTTAAAAAACGTATTGAAGCT
ATCCCACAAATTGATAAGTACTTGAAATCCAGCAAGTATATAGCATGGCCTTTGCAGGGCTGGCAAGCCA
CGTTTGGTGGTGGCGACCATCCTCCAAAATCGGATCTGGAAGTTCTGTTCCAGGGGCCCCTGGGATCCGC
CAGATACTCCCCAGTTTCTAAAGCAGTACTTGGAGATGATGAAATTACAAGGGAACCTAGAAAAGTTGTT
CTTCATCGTGGCTCAACGGGCCTTGGTTTCAACATTGTAGGAGGAGAAGATGGAGAAGGAATATTTATTT
CCTTTATCTTAGCCGGAGGACCTGCTGATCTAAGTGGAGAGCTCAGAAAAGGAGATCGTATTATATCGGT
AAACAGTGTTGACCTCAGAGCGGCTAGTCATGAGCAGGCAGCAGCTGCATTGAAAAATGCTGGCCAGGCT
GTCACAATTGTTGCACAATATCGACCTGAAGAATACAGTCGTTTTGAAGCTTGAGTCGACTCGAGCGGCC
GCATCGTGACTGACTGACGATCTGCCTCGCGCGTTTCGGTGATGACGGTGAAAACCTCTGACACATGCAG
CTCCCGGAGACGGTCACAGCTTGTCTGTAAGCGGATGCCGGGAGCAGACAAGCCCGTCAGGGCGCGTCAG
CGGGTGTTGGCGGGTGTCGGGGCGCAGCCATGACCCAGTCACGTAGCGATAGCGGAGTGTATAATTCTTG
AAGACGAAAGGGCCTCGTGATACGCCTATTTTTATAGGTTAATGTCATGATAATAATGGTTTCTTAGACG
TCAGGTGGCACTTTTCGGGGAAATGTGCGCGGAACCCCTATTTGTTTATTTTTCTAAATACATTCAAATA
TGTATCCGCTCATGAGACAATAACCCTGATAAATGCTTCAATAATATTGAAAAAGGAAGAGTATGAGTAT
TCAACATTTCCGTGTCGCCCTTATTCCCTTTTTTGCGGCATTTTGCCTTCCTGTTTTTGCTCACCCAGAA
ACGCTGGTGAAAGTAAAAGATGCTGAAGATCAGTTGGGTGCACGAGTGGGTTACATCGAACTGGATCTCA
ACAGCGGTAAGATCCTTGAGAGTTTTCGCCCCGAAGAACGTTTTCCAATGATGAGCACTTTTAAAGTTCT
GCTATGTGGCGCGGTATTATCCCGTGTTGACGCCGGGCAAGAGCAACTCGGTCGCCGCATACACTATTCT
CAGAATGACTTGGTTGAGTACTCACCAGTCACAGAAAAGCATCTTACGGATGGCATGACAGTAAGAGAAT
TATGCAGTGCTGCCATAACCATGAGTGATAACACTGCGGCCAACTTACTTCTGACAACGATCGGAGGACC
GAAGGAGCTAACCGCTTTTTTGCACAACATGGGGGATCATGTAACTCGCCTTGATCGTTGGGAACCGGAG
CTGAATGAAGCCATACCAAACGACGAGCGTGACACCACGATGCCTGCAGCAATGGCAACAACGTTGCGCA
AACTATTAACTGGCGAACTACTTACTCTAGCTTCCCGGCAACAATTAATAGACTGGATGGAGGCGGATAA
AGTTGCAGGACCACTTCTGCGCTCGGCCCTTCCGGCTGGCTGGTTTATTGCTGATAAATCTGGAGCCGGT
GAGCGTGGGTCTCGCGGTATCATTGCAGCACTGGGGCCAGATGGTAAGCCCTCCCGTATCGTAGTTATCT
ACACGACGGGGAGTCAGGCAACTATGGATGAACGAAATAGACAGATCGCTGAGATAGGTGCCTCACTGAT
TAAGCATTGGTAACTGTCAGACCAAGTTTACTCATATATACTTTAGATTGATTTAAAACTTCATTTTTAA
TTTAAAAGGATCTAGGTGAAGATCCTTTTTGATAATCTCATGACCAAAATCCCTTAACGTGAGTTTTCGT
TCCACTGAGCGTCAGACCCCGTAGAAAAGATCAAAGGATCTTCTTGAGATCCTTTTTTTCTGCGCGTAAT
CTGCTGCTTGCAAACAAAAAAACCACCGCTACCAGCGGTGGTTTGTTTGCCGGATCAAGAGCTACCAACT
CTTTTTCCGAAGGTAACTGGCTTCAGCAGAGCGCAGATACCAAATACTGTCCTTCTAGTGTAGCCGTAGT
TAGGCCACCACTTCAAGAACTCTGTAGCACCGCCTACATACCTCGCTCTGCTAATCCTGTTACCAGTGGC
TGCTGCCAGTGGCGATAAGTCGTGTCTTACCGGGTTGGACTCAAGACGATAGTTACCGGATAAGGCGCAG
CGGTCGGGCTGAACGGGGGGTTCGTGCACACAGCCCAGCTTGGAGCGAACGACCTACACCGAACTGAGAT
ACCTACAGCGTGAGCTATGAGAAAGCGCCACGCTTCCCGAAGGGAGAAAGGCGGACAGGTATCCGGTAAG
CGGCAGGGTCGGAACAGGAGAGCGCACGAGGGAGCTTCCAGGGGGAAACGCCTGGTATCTTTATAGTCCT
GTCGGGTTTCGCCACCTCTGACTTGAGCGTCGATTTTTGTGATGCTCGTCAGGGGGGCGGAGCCTATGGA
AAAACGCCAGCAACGCGGCCTTTTTACGGTTCCTGGCCTTTTGCTGGCCTTTTGCTCACATGTTCTTTCC
TGCGTTATCCCCTGATTCTGTGGATAACCGTATTACCGCCTTTGAGTGAGCTGATACCGCTCGCCGCAGC
CGAACGACCGAGCGCAGCGAGTCAGTGAGCGAGGAAGCGGAAGAGCGCCTGATGCGGTATTTTCTCCTTA
CGCATCTGTGCGGTATTTCACACCGCATAAATTCCGACACCATCGAATGGCGCAAAACCTTTCGCGGTAT
GGCATGATAGCGCCCGGAAGAGAGTCAATTCAGGGTGGTGAATGTGAAACCAGTAACGTTATACGATGTC
GCAGAGTATGCCGGTGTCTCTTATCAGACCGTTTCCCGCGTGGTGAACCAGGCCAGCCACGTTTCTGCGA
AAACGCGGGAAAAAGTGGAAGCGGCGATGGCGGAGCTGAATTACATTCCCAACCGCGTGGCACAACAACT
GGCGGGCAAACAGTCGTTGCTGATTGGCGTTGCCACCTCCAGTCTGGCCCTGCACGCGCCGTCGCAAATT
GTCGCGGCGATTAAATCTCGCGCCGATCAACTGGGTGCCAGCGTGGTGGTGTCGATGGTAGAACGAAGCG
GCGTCGAAGCCTGTAAAGCGGCGGTGCACAATCTTCTCGCGCAACGCGTCAGTGGGCTGATCATTAACTA
TCCGCTGGATGACCAGGATGCCATTGCTGTGGAAGCTGCCTGCACTAATGTTCCGGCGTTATTTCTTGAT
GTCTCTGACCAGACACCCATCAACAGTATTATTTTCTCCCATGAAGACGGTACGCGACTGGGCGTGGAGC
ATCTGGTCGCATTGGGTCACCAGCAAATCGCGCTGTTAGCGGGCCCATTAAGTTCTGTCTCGGCGCGTCT
GCGTCTGGCTGGCTGGCATAAATATCTCACTCGCAATCAAATTCAGCCGATAGCGGAACGGGAAGGCGAC
TGGAGTGCCATGTCCGGTTTTCAACAAACCATGCAAATGCTGAATGAGGGCATCGTTCCCACTGCGATGC
TGGTTGCCAACGATCAGATGGCGCTGGGCGCAATGCGCGCCATTACCGAGTCCGGGCTGCGCGTTGGTGC
GGATATCTCGGTAGTGGGATACGACGATACCGAAGACAGCTCATGTTATATCCCGCCGTTAACCACCATC
AAACAGGATTTTCGCCTGCTGGGGCAAACCAGCGTGGACCGCTTGCTGCAACTCTCTCAGGGCCAGGCGG
TGAAGGGCAATCAGCTGTTGCCCGTCTCACTGGTGAAAAGAAAAACCACGCTAGCGCCCAATACGCAAAC
CGCCTCTCCCCGCGCGTTGGCCGATTCATTAATGCAGCTGGCACGACAGGTTTCCCGACTGGAAAGCGGG
CAGTGAGCGCAACGCAATTAATGTAAGTTAGCTCACTCATTAGGCACCCCAGGCTTTACACTTTATGCTT
CCGGCTCGTATGTTGTGTGGAATTGTGAGCGGATAACAATTTCACACAGGAAACAGCTATGACCATGATT
ACGGATTCACTGGCCGTCGTTTTACAACGTCGTGACTGGGAAAACCCTGGCGTTACCCAACTTAATCGCC
TTGCAGCACATCCCCCTTTCGCCAGCTGGCGTAATAGCGAAGAGGCCCGCACCGATCGCCCTTCCCAACA
GTTGCGCAGCCTGAATGGCGAATGGCGCTTTGCCTGGTTTCCGGCACCAGAAGCGGTGCCGGAAAGCTGG
CTGGAGTGCGATCTTCCTGAGGCCGATACTGTCGTCGTCCCCTCAAACTGGCAGATGCACGGTTACGATG
CGCCCATCTACACCAACGTGACCTATCCCATTACGGTCAATCCGCCGTTTGTTCCCACGGAGAATCCGAC
GGGTTGTTACTCGCTCACATTTAATGTTGATGAAAGCTGGCTACAGGAAGGCCAGACGCGAATTATTTTT
GATGGCGTTGGAATTAGCTTATCGACTGCACGGTGCACCAATGCTTCTGGCGTCAGGCAGCCATCGGAAG
CTGTGGTATGGCTGTGCAGGTCGTAAATCACTGCATAATTCGTGTCGCTCAAGGCGCACTCCCGTTCTGG
ATAATGTTTTTTGCGCCGACATCATAACGGTTCTGGCAAATATTCTGAAATGAGCTG
